>Addgene plasmid #248075 | pAAV.CAG.(cyto).cpSFGFP.mCherry | addgene full sequence | sequence record 493809 | Addgene NGS Result
GGATCTTCCTAGAGCATGGCTACGTAGATAAGTAGCATGGCGGGTTAATCATTAACTACAAGGAACCCCT
AGTGATGGAGTTGGCCACTCCCTCTCTGCGCGCTCGCTCGCTCACTGAGGCCGGGCGACCAAAGGTCGCC
CGACGCCCGGGCTTTGCCCGGGCGGCCTCAGTGAGCGAGCGAGCGCGCAGCTGCATTAATGAATCGGCCA
ACGCGCGGGGAGAGGCGGTTTGCGTATTGGGCGCTCTTCCGCTTCCTCGCTCACTGACTCGCTGCGCTCG
GTCGTTCGGCTGCGGCGAGCGGTATCAGCTCACTCAAAGGCGGTAATACGGTTATCCACAGAATCAGGGG
ATAACGCAGGAAAGAACATGTGAGCAAAAGGCCAGCAAAAGGCCAGGAACCGTAAAAAGGCCGCGTTGCT
GGCGTTTTTCCATAGGCTCCGCCCCCCTGACGAGCATCACAAAAATCGACGCTCAAGTCAGAGGTGGCGA
AACCCGACAGGACTATAAAGATACCAGGCGTTTCCCCCTGGAAGCTCCCTCGTGCGCTCTCCTGTTCCGA
CCCTGCCGCTTACCGGATACCTGTCCGCCTTTCTCCCTTCGGGAAGCGTGGCGCTTTCTCATAGCTCACG
CTGTAGGTATCTCAGTTCGGTGTAGGTCGTTCGCTCCAAGCTGGGCTGTGTGCACGAACCCCCCGTTCAG
CCCGACCGCTGCGCCTTATCCGGTAACTATCGTCTTGAGTCCAACCCGGTAAGACACGACTTATCGCCAC
TGGCAGCAGCCACTGGTAACAGGATTAGCAGAGCGAGGTATGTAGGCGGTGCTACAGAGTTCTTGAAGTG
GTGGCCTAACTACGGCTACACTAGAAGAACAGTATTTGGTATCTGCGCTCTGCTGAAGCCAGTTACCTTC
GGAAAAAGAGTTGGTAGCTCTTGATCCGGCAAACAAACCACCGCTGGTAGCGGTGGTTTTTTTGTTTGCA
AGCAGCAGATTACGCGCAGAAAAAAAGGATCTCAAGAAGATCCTTTGATCTTTTCTACGGGGTCTGACGC
TCAGTGGAACGAAAACTCACGTTAAGGGATTTTGGTCATGAGATTATCAAAAAGGATCTTCACCTAGATC
CTTTTAAATTAAAAATGAAGTTTTAAATCAATCTAAAGTATATATGAGTAAACTTGGTCTGACAGTTACC
AATGCTTAATCAGTGAGGCACCTATCTCAGCGATCTGTCTATTTCGTTCATCCATAGTTGCCTGACTCCC
CGTCGTGTAGATAACTACGATACGGGAGGGCTTACCATCTGGCCCCAGTGCTGCAATGATACCGCGAGAC
CCACGCTCACCGGCTCCAGATTTATCAGCAATAAACCAGCCAGCCGGAAGGGCCGAGCGCAGAAGTGGTC
CTGCAACTTTATCCGCCTCCATCCAGTCTATTAATTGTTGCCGGGAAGCTAGAGTAAGTAGTTCGCCAGT
TAATAGTTTGCGCAACGTTGTTGCCATTGCTACAGGCATCGTGGTGTCACGCTCGTCGTTTGGTATGGCT
TCATTCAGCTCCGGTTCCCAACGATCAAGGCGAGTTACATGATCCCCCATGTTGTGCAAAAAAGCGGTTA
GCTCCTTCGGTCCTCCGATCGTTGTCAGAAGTAAGTTGGCCGCAGTGTTATCACTCATGGTTATGGCAGC
ACTGCATAATTCTCTTACTGTCATGCCATCCGTAAGATGCTTTTCTGTGACTGGTGAGTACTCAACCAAG
TCATTCTGAGAATAGTGTATGCGGCGACCGAGTTGCTCTTGCCCGGCGTCAATACGGGATAATACCGCGC
CACATAGCAGAACTTTAAAAGTGCTCATCATTGGAAAACGTTCTTCGAGGCGAAAACTCTCAAGGATCTT
ACCGCTGTTGAGATCCAGTTCGATGTAACCCACTCGTGCACCCAACTGATCTTCAGCATCTTTTACTTTC
ACCAGCGTTTCTGGGTGAGCAAAAACAGGAAGGCAAAATGCCGCAAAAAAGGGAATAAGGGCGACACGGA
AATGTTGAATACTCATACTCTTCCTTTTTCAATATTATTGAAGCATTTATCAGGGTTATTGTCTCATGAG
CGGATACATATTTGAATGTATTTAGAAAAATAAACAAATAGGGGTTCCGCGCACATTTCCCCGAAAAGTG
CCACCTAAATTGTAAGCGTTAATATTTTGTTAAAATTCGCGTTAAATTTTTGTTAAATCAGCTCATTTTT
TAACCAATAGGCCGAAATCGGCAAAATCCCTTATAAATCAAAAGAATAGACCGAGATAGGGT
[37 nt withheld, positions 2303-2339]
AAAGAACGTGGACTCCAACGTCAAAGG
[49 nt withheld, positions 2367-2415]
T
[91 nt withheld, positions 2417-2507]
G
[124 nt withheld, positions 2509-2632]
CCCATTCGCCATTCAGGCTGCGCAACTGTTGGGAAGGGCGATCGGTGCGGGCCTCTTCGCTATTACGCCA
GCTGCGCGCTCGCTCGCTCACTGAGGCCGCCCGGGCAAAGCCCGGGCGTCGGGCGACCTTTGGTCGCCCG
GCCTCAGTGAGCGAGCGAGCGCGCAGAGAGGGAGTGGCCAACTCCATCACTAGGGGTTCCTTGTAGTTAA
TGATTAACCCGCCATGCTACTTATCTACGTAGCCATGCTCTAGGAAGATCGTACCATTGACGTCAATAAT
GACGTATGTTCCCATAGTAACGCCAATAGGGACTTTCCATTGACGTCAATGGGTGGAGTATTTACGGTAA
ACTGCCCACTTGGCAGTACATCAAGTGTATCATATGCCAAGTACGCCCCCTATTGACGTCAATGACGGTA
AATGGCCCGCCTGGCATTATGCCCAGTACATGACCTTATGGGACTTTCCTACTTGGCAGTACATCTACGT
ATTAGTCATCGCTATTACCATGGTCGAGGTGAGCCCCACGTTCTGCTTCACTCTCCCCATCTCCCCCCCC
TCCCCACCCCCAATTTTGTATTTATTTATTTTTTAATTATTTTGTGCAGCGATGGGGGCGGGGGGGGGGG
GGGGGCGCGCGCCAGGCGGGGCGGGGCGGGGCGAGGGGCGGGGCGGGGCGAGGCGGAGAGGTGCGGCGGC
AGCCAATCAGAGCGGCGCGCTCCGAAAGTTTCCTTTTATGGCGAGGCGGCGGCGGCGGCGGCCCTATAAA
AAGCGAAGCGCGCGGCGGGCGGGAGTCGCTGCGCGCTGCCTTCGCCCCGTGCCCCGCTCCGCCGCCGCCT
CGCGCCGCCCGCCCCGGCTCTGACTGACCGCGTTACTCCCACAGGTGAGCGGGCGGGACGGCCCTTCTCC
TCCGGGCTGTAATTAGCGCTTGGTTTAATGACGGCTTGTTTCTTTTCTGTGGCTGCGTGAAAGCCTTGAG
GGGCTCCGGGAGGGCCCTTTGTGCGGGGGGAGCGGCTCGGGGCTGTCCGCGGGGGGACGGCTGCCTTCGG
GGGGGACGGGGCAGGGCGGGGTTCGGCTTCTGGCGTGTGACCGGCGGCTCTAGAGCCTCTGCTAACCATG
TTCATGCCTTCTTCTTTTTCCTACAGCTCCTGGGCAACGTGCTGGTTATTGTGCTGTCTCATCATTTTGG
CAAAGAATTGGATCCCGCCACCATGGGCAGATCTAGCCACAACGTCTATATCATGGCCGACAAGCAGAAG
AACGGCATCAAGGCGAACTTCAAGATCCGCCACAACGTGGAGGACGGCAGCGTGCAGCTCGCCGACCACT
ACCAGCAGAACACCCCCATCGGCGACGGCCCCGTGCTGCTGCCCGACAACCACTACCTGAGCACCCAGTC
CGTGCTGAGCAAAGACCCCAACGAGAAGCGCGATCACATGGTCCTGCTGGAGTTCGTGACCGCCGCCGGG
ATCACTCTCGGCATGGACGAGCTGTACAAGGGCGGTACCGGAGGGAGCATGAGCAAGGGCGAGGAGCTGT
TCACCGGGGTGGTGCCCATCCTGGTCGAGCTGGACGGCGACGTAAACGGCCACAAGTTCAGCGTGCGCGG
CGAGGGCGAGGGCGATGCCACCAACGGCAAGCTGACCCTGAAGTTCATCTGCACCACCGGCAAGCTGCCC
GTGCCCTGGCCCACCCTCGTGACCACCCTGACCTACGGCGTGCAGTGCTTCAGCCGCTACCCCGACCACA
TGAAGCAGCACGACTTCTTCAAGTCCGCCATGCCCGAAGGCTACGTCCAGGAGCGCACCATCAGCTTCAA
GGACGACGGCACCTACAAGACCCGCGCCGAGGTGAAGTTCGAGGGCGACACCCTGGTGAACCGCATCGAG
CTGAAGGGCATCGACTTCAAGGAGGACGGCAACATCCTGGGGCATAAGCTGGAGTACAACTTTAACCTGC
AGGGCGGAGGCTCGGGCGGAGGTGGGTCGGGTGGCGGCGGATCAATGGTGAGCAAGGGCGAGGAGGATAA
CATGGCCATCATCAAGGAGTTCATGCGCTTCAAGGTGCACATGGAGGGCTCCGTGAACGGCCACGAGTTC
GAGATCGAGGGCGAGGGCGAGGGCCGCCCCTACGAGGGCACCCAGACCGCCAAGCTGAAGGTGACCAAGG
GTGGCCCCCTGCCCTTCGCCTGGGACATCCTGTCCCCTCAGTTCATGTACGGCTCCAAGGCCTACGTGAA
GCACCCCGCCGACATCCCCGACTACTTGAAGCTGTCCTTCCCCGAGGGCTTCAAGTGGGAGCGCGTGATG
AACTTCGAGGACGGCGGCGTGGTGACCGTGACCCAGGACTCCTCCCTTCAGGACGGCGAGTTCATCTACA
AGGTGAAGCTGCGCGGCACCAACTTCCCCTCCGACGGCCCCGTAATGCAGAAGAAGACCATGGGCTGGGA
GGCCTCCTCCGAGCGGATGTACCCCGAGGACGGCGCCCTGAAGGGCGAGATCAAGCAGAGGCTGAAGCTG
AAGGACGGCGGCCACTACGACGCTGAGGTCAAGACCACCTACAAGGCCAAGAAGCCCGTGCAGCTGCCCG
GCGCCTACAACGTCAACATCAAGTTGGACATCACCTCCCACAACGAGGACTACACCATCGTGGAACAGTA
CGAACGCGCCGAGGGCCGCCACTCCACCGGCGGCATGGACGAGCTGTACAAGTAAAAGCTTATCGATAAT
CAACCTCTGGATTACAAAATTTGTGAAAGATTGACTGGTATTCTTAACTATGTTGCTCCTTTTACGCTAT
GTGGATACGCTGCTTTAATGCCTTTGTATCATGCTATTGCTTCCCGTATGGCTTTCATTTTCTCCTCCTT
GTATAAATCCTGGTTGCTGTCTCTTTATGAGGAGTTGTGGCCCGTTGTCAGGCAACGTGGCGTGGTGTGC
ACTGTGTTTGCTGACGCAACCCCCACTGGTTGGGGCATTGCCACCACCTGTCAGCTCCTTTCCGGGACTT
TCGCTTTCCCCCTCCCTATTGCCACGGCGGAACTCATCGCCGCCTGCCTTGCCCGCTGCTGGACAGGGGC
TCGGCTGTTGGGCACTGACAATTCCGTGGTGTTGTCGGGGAAATCATCGTCCTTTCCTTGGCTGCTCGCC
TGTGTTGCCACCTGGATTCTGCGCGGGACGTCCTTCTGCTACGTCCCTTCGGCCCTCAATCCAGCGGACC
TTCCTTCCCGCGGCCTGCTGCCGGCTCTGCGGCCTCTTCCGCGTCTTCGCCTTCGCCCTCAGACGAGTCG
GATCTCCCTTTGGGCCGCCTCCCCGCATCGATACCGTCGACCCGGGCGGCCGCTTCGAGCAGACATGATA
AGATACATTGATGAGTTTGGACAAACCACAACTAGAATGCAGTGAAAAAAATGCTTTATTTGTGAAATTT
GTGATGCTATTGCTTTATTTGTAACCATTATAAGCTGCAATAAACAAGTTAACAACAACAATTGCATTCA
TTTTATGTTTCAGGTTCAGGGGGAGATGTGGGAGGTTTTTTAAAGCAAGTAAAACCTCTACAAATGTGGT
AAAATCGATAA
Features (pLannotate 1.2.2; 18 found; start..end, strand, type, name):
     61..194     +  repeat_region  AAV2 ITR: inverted terminal repeat of adeno-associated virus serotype 2 inverted
    188..244     -  CDS            lacI (fragment): lac repressor; lacI; The lac repressor binds to the lac operator to inhibit transcription in E. coli. This inhibition can be relieved by adding lactose or isopropyl-β-D-thiogalactopyranoside (IPTG).
    427..1015    -  rep_origin     ori: high-copy-number ColE1/pMB1/pBR322/pUC origin of replication
   1186..2046    -  CDS            AmpR: β-lactamase; bla; confers resistance to ampicillin, carbenicillin, and related antibiotics
   2047..2151    -  promoter       AmpR promoter: bla
   2204..2632    -  rep_origin     f1 ori (sequence partly withheld): f1 bacteriophage origin of replication; arrow indicates direction of (+) strand synthesis
   2637..2706    -  CDS            lacZα (fragment): LacZα fragment of β-galactosidase; lacZ fragment
   2701..2833    -  repeat_region  AAV2 ITR (fragment): inverted terminal repeat of adeno-associated virus serotype 2 inverted
   2896..3144    +  enhancer       CMV enhancer (fragment): human cytomegalovirus immediate early enhancer
   3146..3423    +  promoter       chicken β-actin promoter: No description available
   3424..3559    +  intron         hybrid intron (fragment): hybrid between chicken β-actin (CBA) and minute virus of mice (MMV) introns (Gray et al., 2011)
   3648..3778    +  intron         chimeric intron (fragment): chimera between introns from chicken β-actin and rabbit β-globin
   3776..3838    +  CDS            HBB (fragment): HBB_LEPEU - Experimental evidence at protein level: Swiss-Prot protein existence level 1. Involved in oxygen transport from the lung to the various peripheral tissues. From Lepus europaeus (European hare).
   3854..4582    +  CDS            cEGFP: cEGFP is a basic (constitutively fluorescent) green fluorescent protein published in 2008, derived from Aequorea victoria.
   4637..5344    +  CDS            mCherry: mCherry is a basic (constitutively fluorescent) red fluorescent protein published in 2004, derived from Discosoma sp.. It is reported to be a very rapidly-maturing monomer with low acid sensitivity.
   5360..5948    +  misc_feature   WPRE: woodchuck hepatitis virus posttranscriptional regulatory element
   5991..6112    -  polyA_signal   SV40 poly(A) signal: SV40 polyadenylation signal
   6135..6203    -  CDS            large T antigen (fragment): large T antigen from SV40 (simian virus 40)
