[The description below was written by a language model from this plasmid's Addgene catalogue record and pLannotate feature annotations shown in this document.]
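Description:
pAAV.CAG.(cyto).cpSFGFP.mCherry is an adeno-associated virus transfer plasmid built on a pAAV backbone. Its mammalian expression cassette sits between two AAV2 inverted terminal repeats, so it can be packaged into recombinant AAV particles or used directly by transfection. In bacteria it is maintained through a ColE1/pUC-type origin and selected with ampicillin via the β-lactamase gene. An f1 origin and small lacZα and lacI remnants are backbone leftovers. The catalogue entry lists it as low copy and propagated in a recombination-limiting strain, which is common practice for preserving ITR integrity.

The cassette is driven by the CAG promoter, annotated here as a CMV enhancer fragment, the chicken β-actin promoter and chimeric β-actin/β-globin intron sequence. The short rabbit-type β-globin match is most likely part of that intron/exon region rather than a separate gene. Downstream lie a circularly permuted superfolder GFP, which the annotation tool matched to a circularly permuted EGFP, and then mCherry. The short gap between the two reading frames is consistent with a fusion, although the record does not describe the linker. A WPRE enhances transcript stability and expression, and an SV40 polyadenylation signal region ends the unit; it is annotated on the reverse strand, alongside a large T antigen fragment. "(cyto)" indicates cytosolic expression, and no targeting signal is annotated.

The construct comes from work on the iATPSnFR2 ATP sensor and carries only the cpSFGFP reporter module without an annotated ATP-binding domain, paired with mCherry described as non-responsive. This suggests use as an ATP-insensitive control with a red reference channel for normalization, though the record does not spell this out. The mouse species label is not explained by the annotated features.
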