Addgene plasmid #248075: pAAV.CAG.(cyto).cpSFGFP.mCherry
Purpose: cpSFGFP with non-responsive mCherry
Depositing lab: Tim Brown. Depositing organization: HHMI, Janelia Research Campus. Publication: iATPSnFR2: A high-dynamic-range fluorescent sensor for monitoring intracellular ATP. Marvin JS, Kokotos AC, Kumar M, Pulido C, Tkachuk AN, Yao JS, Brown TA, Ryan TA. Proc Natl Acad Sci U S A. 2024 May 21;121(21):e2314604121. doi: 10.1073/pnas.2314604121. Epub 2024 May 15. PubMed 38748581.
Backbone
  Vector backbone: pAAV
  Vector type: AAV
Growth in bacteria
  Bacterial resistance: Ampicillin, 100 μg/mL
  Growth temperature: 30°C
  Growth strain: NEB Stable
  Copy number: Low Copy
Gene/Insert
  Gene/Insert name: cpSFGFP.mCherry
  Species: M. musculus (mouse)
  Cloning method: Restriction Enzyme; 5′ cloning site Unknown (unknown if destroyed)
Terms and licenses: Academic/Nonprofit Terms; Industry Terms: Not Available to Industry
How to cite: pAAV.CAG.(cyto).cpSFGFP.mCherry was a gift from Tim Brown (Addgene plasmid # 248075 ; http://n2t.net/addgene:248075 ; RRID:Addgene_248075)
